Addgene plasmid #82860: pDONR223_RBM10_p.E4K
Purpose: Gateway Donor vector containing RBM10, part of the Target Accelerator Plasmid Collection.
Depositing lab: Jesse Boehm & Matthew Meyerson & David Root. Depositing organization: Broad Institute. Publication: High-throughput Phenotyping of Lung Cancer Somatic Mutations. Berger AH, Brooks AN, Wu X, Shrestha Y, Chouinard C, Piccioni F, Bagul M, Kamburov A, Imielinski M, Hogstrom L, Zhu C, Yang X, Pantel S, Sakai R, Watson J, Kaplan N, Campbell JD, Singh S, Root DE, Narayan R, Natoli T, Lahr DL, Tirosh I, Tamayo P, Getz G, Wong B, Doench J, Subramanian A, Golub TR, Meyerson M, Boehm JS. Cancer Cell. 2016 Aug 8;30(2):214-28. doi: 10.1016/j.ccell.2016.06.022. Epub 2016 Jul 28. PubMed 27478040.
Backbone
  Vector backbone: pDONR223
  Backbone manufacturer: Invitrogen
  Vector type: Gateway Entry vector
Growth in bacteria
  Bacterial resistance: Spectinomycin, 50 μg/mL
  Growth temperature: 37°C
  Growth strain: DH5alpha
  Copy number: High Copy
Gene/Insert
  Gene/Insert name: RBM10
  Species: H. sapiens (human)
  Mutation: E4K; E849D
  GenBank ID: NM_005676
  Entrez Gene: RBM10 (a.k.a. DXS8237E, GPATC9, GPATCH9, S1-1, TARPS, ZRANB5)
  Promoter: None
  Cloning method: Gateway Cloning
  Sequencing primers: 5′ M13pUC-fwd; 3′ M13-Rev
Terms and licenses: Academic/Nonprofit Terms; Industry Terms: Not Available to Industry
Depositor comments: CLOSED (stop codon immediately follows insert)
How to cite: pDONR223_RBM10_p.E4K was a gift from Jesse Boehm & Matthew Meyerson & David Root (Addgene plasmid # 82860 ; http://n2t.net/addgene:82860 ; RRID:Addgene_82860)
