[The description below was written by a language model from this plasmid's Addgene catalogue record and pLannotate feature annotations shown in this document.]
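Description:
pDONR223_RBM10_p.E4K is a Gateway entry clone built on the pDONR223 backbone, carrying a mutant open reading frame of the human RNA-binding protein RBM10, a factor implicated in post-transcriptional processing and most likely in mRNA splicing. It is a purely bacterial propagation and shuttle plasmid of about 5.6 kb. It replicates from a high-copy ColE1/pUC-type origin and is selected with spectinomycin through the aadA (SmR) aminoglycoside adenylyltransferase gene, which sits downstream of a class 1 integron Pc promoter fragment and a short gentamicin-resistance gene remnant. Small lacZα and lacI fragments, also annotated, are backbone remnants with no evident function here. The rrnB T1 and T2 terminators lie upstream of the cloning region, where they help insulate the insert from read-through transcription.

The RBM10 coding sequence (roughly 2.8 kb) is flanked by two attL recombination sites in opposite orientations. The automated annotation labels both as attL3, but they serve as the attL pair for the LR Clonase reaction. This arrangement lets the ORF be transferred directionally into any compatible Gateway destination vector. The record lists no promoter for the insert, so the clone is not intended for expression itself. A T7 promoter lies beyond the 3' attL site, pointing back toward the insert. The catalogued mutations are E4K, the named variant, plus an additional E849D change. The clone is "closed", meaning a stop codon immediately follows the ORF, so it suits native or N-terminally tagged expression but not C-terminal fusions. It belongs to the Target Accelerator Plasmid Collection, generated for high-throughput functional phenotyping of somatic mutations found in lung cancer.
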