Features (pLannotate 1.2.2; 12 found; start..end, strand, type, name):
     38..74      -  CDS            lacZα (fragment): LacZα fragment of β-galactosidase; lacZ fragment
     91..186     +  protein_bind   attL3: mutant version of attL; recombination site for the Gateway® LR reaction LR Clonase™
    192..2981    +  CDS            RBM10: RBM10_HUMAN - Also known as DXS8237E, GPATC9, GPATCH9, KIAA0122. Experimental evidence at protein level: Swiss-Prot protein existence level 1. May be involved in post-transcriptional processing, most probably in mRNA splicing. Binds to RNA homopolymers, with a preference for poly(G) and poly(U) and little for poly(A) (By similarity). May bind to specific miRNA hairpins (PubMed:28431233). From Homo sapiens (Human).
   2989..3084    -  protein_bind   attL3: mutant version of attL; recombination site for the Gateway® LR reaction LR Clonase™
   3103..3121    -  promoter       T7 promoter: promoter for bacteriophage T7 RNA polymerase
   3311..3334    +  promoter       Pc promoter (fragment): intI1 (promoter lies within the coding sequence); class 1 integron promoter
   3510..3566    +  CDS            GmR (fragment): gentamycin acetyltransferase; aacC1; confers resistance to gentamycin
   3573..4364    +  CDS            SmR: aminoglycoside adenylyltransferase (Murphy, 1985); aadA; confers resistance to spectinomycin and streptomycin
   4457..5045    +  rep_origin     ori: high-copy-number ColE1/pMB1/pBR322/pUC origin of replication
   5228..5320    +  CDS            lacI (fragment): lac repressor; lacI; The lac repressor binds to the lac operator to inhibit transcription in E. coli. This inhibition can be relieved by adding lactose or isopropyl-β-D-thiogalactopyranoside (IPTG).
   5375..5402    -  terminator     rrnB T2 terminator: transcription terminator T2 from the E. coli rrnB gene
   5534..5577    +  terminator     rrnB T1 terminator: Escherichia coli rrnB; transcription terminator T1 from the E. coli rrnB gene
>Addgene plasmid #82860 | pDONR223_RBM10_p.E4K | addgene full sequence | sequence record 163000 | Addgene NGS Result
GGCAGTTCCCTACTCTCGCGTTAACGCTAGCATGGATGTTTTCCCAGTCACGACGTTGTAAAACGACGGC
CAGTCTTAAGCTCGGGCCCCAAATAATGATTTTATTTTGACTGATAGTGACCTGTTCGTTGCAACAAATT
GATGAGCAATGCTTTTTTATAATGCCAACTTTGTACAAAAAAGTTGGCACCATGGAGTATAAAAGACGTG
GTGGTCGTGGTGACAGGACTGGCCGCTATGGAGCCACTGACCGCTCGCAGGATGATGGTGGGGAGAACCG
CAGCCGAGACCACGACTACCGGGACATGGACTACCGTTCATATCCTCGCGAGTATGGCAGCCAGGAGGGC
AAGCATGACTATGACGACTCATCTGAGGAGCAGAGTGCGGAGGATTCCTACGAGGCCTCCCCGGGCTCCG
AGACTCAGCGTAGGCGGCGGCGGCGGCACAGGCACAGCCCCACCGGCCCGCCAGGCTTCCCCCGAGACGG
CGACTATCGGGACCAGGACTATCGGACCGAGCAAGGGGAGGAGGAGGAGGAGGAGGAGGATGAGGAGGAG
GAGGAGAAGGCCAGTAACATCGTCATGCTGAGGATGCTGCCACAGGCAGCCACTGAGGATGACATCCGTG
GCCAGCTGCAGTCGCACGGCGTGCAAGCACGGGAGGTTCGGCTGATGCGGAACAAATCTTCAGGTCAGAG
CCGGGGCTTCGCCTTCGTCGAGTTTAGTCACTTGCAGGACGCTACACGATGGATGGAAGCCAATCAGCAC
TCCCTCAACATCCTGGGCCAGAAGGTGTCGATGCACTACAGTGACCCCAAGCCCAAGATCAATGAGGACT
GGCTGTGCAATAAGTGTGGCGTCCAGAACTTCAAACGCCGAGAGAAGTGCTTCAAATGTGGCGTGCCCAA
GTCAGAGGCAGAGCAGAAGCTGCCCCTCGGCACGAGGCTGGATCAGCAGACACTGCCACTGGGTGGCCGG
GAGCTGAGCCAGGGCCTGCTTCCCCTGCCGCAGCCCTACCAGGCCCAGGGAGTCCTGGCCTCCCAAGCCC
TGTCACAGGGCTCGGAGCCAAGCTCAGAGAACGCCAATGACACCATCATTTTGCGCAACCTGAACCCACA
CAGCACCATGGATTCCATCCTGGGGGCCCTGGCACCCTACGCGGTGCTGTCCTCCTCCAACGTGCGCGTC
ATAAAGGACAAGCAGACCCAACTGAACCGCGGCTTTGCCTTCATCCAGCTCTCCACCATCGTGGAGGCAG
CCCAGCTGCTGCAGATCCTGCAGGCCCTGCACCCACCACTCACTATCGACGGCAAGACCATCAATGTTGA
GTTTGCCAAGGGTTCTAAGAGGGACATGGCCTCCAATGAAGGCAGTCGCATCAGTGCTGCCTCTGTGGCC
AGCACTGCCATTGCTGCGGCCCAGTGGGCCATCTCACAGGCCTCCCAAGGTGGGGAGGGTACCTGGGCCA
CCTCCGAGGAGCCGCCGGTCGACTACAGCTACTACCAACAGGATGAGGGCTATGGCAACAGCCAGGGCAC
AGAGTCTTCCCTCTATGCCCATGGCTACCTCAAGGGCACCAAGGGCCCTGGCATCACTGGAACCAAAGGG
GATCCCACTGGAGCAGGTCCCGAGGCCTCCCTAGAGCCTGGGGCCGACTCTGTGTCGATGCAGGCTTTCT
CTCGCGCCCAGCCTGGTGCTGCTCCTGGCATCTACCAACAATCAGCCGAGGCGAGCAGTAGCCAGGGCAC
TGCTGCCAACAGCCAGTCGTATACCATCATGTCACCCGCTGTGCTCAAATCTGAGCTCCAGAGCCCTACC
CATCCTAGTTCTGCTCTCCCACCGGCTACCAGCCCCACTGCCCAGGAATCCTACAGCCAGTACCCTGTTC
CCGACGTCTCTACCTACCAGTACGATGAGACCTCCGGCTACTACTATGACCCCCAGACCGGCCTCTACTA
TGACCCCAACTCCCAGTATTACTACAATGCTCAGAGCCAGCAGTACCTGTACTGGGATGGGGAGAGGCGG
ACCTATGTTCCCGCCCTGGAGCAGTCGGCCGACGGACATAAGGAGACAGGGGCACCCTCGAAGGAGGGCA
AAGAGAAGAAGGAGAAGCACAAGACCAAGACAGCTCAACAGATTGCCAAGGACATGGAACGCTGGGCCCG
CAGTCTCAACAAACAAAAAGAAAACTTCAAAAATAGCTTCCAGCCTATCAGCTCCCTGCGAGATGACGAG
AGGCGGGAGTCAGCCACTGCAGATGCTGGCTATGCCATCCTCGAGAAGAAGGGAGCACTAGCCGAGAGAC
AGCACACCAGCATGGATCTCCCGAAATTGGCCAGTGACGACCGCCCAAGCCCTCCGCGAGGACTGGTGGC
AGCCTACAGCGGGGAGAGTGACAGTGAGGAGGAGCAGGAGCGTGGGGGCCCTGAGCGGGAGGAGAAGCTC
ACCGACTGGCAGAAGCTGGCCTGTCTGCTCTGCCGACGCCAGTTCCCCAGCAAAGAGGCGCTCATCCGGC
ACCAGCAGCTCTCAGGGCTCCACAAGCAAAACCTTGAGATTCACCGGCGAGCCCACTTGTCAGAAAACGA
GCTAGAAGCACTAGAGAAGAATGACATGGAGCAAATGAAGTACCGGGACCGTGCAGCTGAACGCAGAGAA
AAGTATGGCATCCCCGAGCCGCCAGAGCCCAAGAGGAGGAAGTACGGCGGCATATCCACAGCCTCTGTAG
ACTTCGATCAGCCTACTCGGGACGGGCTGGGCAGTGACAACATTGGCAGTCGGATGCTGCAGGCCATGGG
CTGGAAAGAGGGCAGCGGCCTGGGCCGCAAGAAGCAGGGCATTGTAACGCCTATCGAGGCCCAAACACGG
GTGCGGGGCTCCGGCCTGGGTGCACGGGGCAGCTCCTACGGGGTCACCTCAACCGAGTCCTACAAGGAGA
CACTGCACAAGACAATGGTGACCCGCTTCAACGAGGCCCAGTGATTGCCAACTTTCTTGTACAAAGTTGG
CATTATAAGAAAGCATTGCTTATCAATTTGTTGCAACGAACAGGTCACTATCAGTCAAAATAAAATCATT
ATTTGCCATCCAGCTGATATCCCCTATAGTGAGTCGTATTACATGGTCATAGCTGTTTCCTGGCAGCTCT
GGCCCGTGTCTCAAAATCTCTGATGTTACATTGCACAAGATAAAAATATATCATCATGCCTCCTCTAGAC
CAGCCAGGACAGAAATGCCTCGACTTCGCTGCTACCCAAGGTTGCCGGGTGACGCACACCGTGGAAACGG
ATGAAGGCACGAACCCAGTGGACATAAGCCTGTTCGGTTCGTAAGCTGTAATGCAAGTAGCGTATGCGCT
CACGCAACTGGTCCAGAACCTTGACCGAACGCAGCGGTGGTAACGGCGCAGTGGCGGTTTTCATGGCTTG
TTATGACTGTTTTTTTGGGGTACAGTCTATGCCTCGGGCATCCAAGCAGCAAGCGCGTTACGCCGTGGGT
CGATGTTTGATGTTATGGAGCAGCAACGATGTTACGCAGCAGGGCAGTCGCCCTAAAACAAAGTTAAACA
TTATGAGGGAAGCGGTGATCGCCGAAGTATCGACTCAACTATCAGAGGTAGTTGGCGTCATCGAGCGCCA
TCTCGAACCGACGTTGCTGGCCGTACATTTGTACGGCTCCGCAGTGGATGGCGGCCTGAAGCCACACAGT
GATATTGATTTGCTGGTTACGGTGACCGTAAGGCTTGATGAAACAACGCGGCGAGCTTTGATCAACGACC
TTTTGGAAACTTCGGCTTCCCCTGGAGAGAGCGAGATTCTCCGCGCTGTAGAAGTCACCATTGTTGTGCA
CGACGACATCATTCCGTGGCGTTATCCAGCTAAGCGCGAACTGCAATTTGGAGAATGGCAGCGCAATGAC
ATTCTTGCAGGTATCTTCGAGCCAGCCACGATCGACATTGATCTGGCTATCTTGCTGACAAAAGCAAGAG
AACATAGCGTTGCCTTGGTAGGTCCAGCGGCGGAGGAACTCTTTGATCCGGTTCCTGAACAGGATCTATT
TGAGGCGCTAAATGAAACCTTAACGCTATGGAACTCGCCGCCCGACTGGGCTGGCGATGAGCGAAATGTA
GTGCTTACGTTGTCCCGCATTTGGTACAGCGCAGTAACCGGCAAAATCGCGCCGAAGGATGTCGCTGCCG
ACTGGGCAATGGAGCGCCTGCCGGCCCAGTATCAGCCCGTCATACTTGAAGCTAGACAGGCTTATCTTGG
ACAAGAAGAAGATCGCTTGGCCTCGCGCGCAGATCAGTTGGAAGAATTTGTCCACTACGTGAAAGGCGAG
ATCACCAAGGTAGTCGGCAAATAACCCTCGAGCCACCCATGACCAAAATCCCTTAACGTGAGTTACGCGT
CGTTCCACTGAGCGTCAGACCCCGTAGAAAAGATCAAAGGATCTTCTTGAGATCCTTTTTTTCTGCGCGT
AATCTGCTGCTTGCAAACAAAAAAACCACCGCTACCAGCGGTGGTTTGTTTGCCGGATCAAGAGCTACCA
ACTCTTTTTCCGAAGGTAACTGGCTTCAGCAGAGCGCAGATACCAAATACTGTTCTTCTAGTGTAGCCGT
AGTTAGGCCACCACTTCAAGAACTCTGTAGCACCGCCTACATACCTCGCTCTGCTAATCCTGTTACCAGT
GGCTGCTGCCAGTGGCGATAAGTCGTGTCTTACCGGGTTGGACTCAAGACGATAGTTACCGGATAAGGCG
CAGCGGTCGGGCTGAACGGGGGGTTCGTGCACACAGCCCAGCTTGGAGCGAACGACCTACACCGAACTGA
GATACCTACAGCGTGAGCTATGAGAAAGCGCCACGCTTCCCGAAGGGAGAAAGGCGGACAGGTATCCGGT
AAGCGGCAGGGTCGGAACAGGAGAGCGCACGAGGGAGCTTCCAGGGGGAAACGCCTGGTATCTTTATAGT
CCTGTCGGGTTTCGCCACCTCTGACTTGAGCGTCGATTTTTGTGATGCTCGTCAGGGGGGCGGAGCCTAT
GGAAAAACGCCAGCAACGCGGCCTTTTTACGGTTCCTGGCCTTTTGCTGGCCTTTTGCTCACATGTTCTT
TCCTGCGTTATCCCCTGATTCTGTGGATAACCGTATTACCGCCTTTGAGTGAGCTGATACCGCTCGCCGC
AGCCGAACGACCGAGCGCAGCGAGTCAGTGAGCGAGGAAGCGGAAGAGCGCCCAATACGCAAACCGCCTC
TCCCCGCGCGTTGGCCGATTCATTAATGCAGCTGGCACGACAGGTTTCCCGACTGGAAAGCGGGCAGTGA
GCGCAACGCAATTAATACGCGTACCGCTAGCCAGGAAGAGTTTGTAGAAACGCAAAAAGGCCATCCGTCA
GGATGGCCTTCTGCTTAGTTTGATGCCTGGCAGTTTATGGCGGGCGTCCTGCCCGCCACCCTCCGGGCCG
TTGCTTCACAACGTTCAAATCCGCTCCCGGCGGATTTGTCCTACTCAGGAGAGCGTTCACCGACAAACAA
CAGATAAAACGAAAGGCCCAGTCTTCCGACTGAGCCTTTCGTTTTATTTGATGCCT
