>Addgene plasmid #82860 | pDONR223_RBM10_p.E4K | depositor partial sequence | sequence record 157586 | Insert sequence
ATGGAGTATAAAAGACGTGGTGGTCGTGGTGACAGGACTGGCCGCTATGGAGCCACTGACCGCTCGCAGG
ATGATGGTGGGGAGAACCGCAGCCGAGACCACGACTACCGGGACATGGACTACCGTTCATATCCTCGCGA
GTATGGCAGCCAGGAGGGCAAGCATGACTATGACGACTCATCTGAGGAGCAGAGTGCGGAGGATTCCTAC
GAGGCCTCCCCGGGCTCCGAGACTCAGCGTAGGCGGCGGCGGCGGCACAGGCACAGCCCCACCGGCCCGC
CAGGCTTCCCCCGAGACGGCGACTATCGGGACCAGGACTATCGGACCGAGCAAGGGGAGGAGGAGGAGGA
GGAGGAGGATGAGGAGGAGGAGGAGAAGGCCAGTAACATCGTCATGCTGAGGATGCTGCCACAGGCAGCC
ACTGAGGATGACATCCGTGGCCAGCTGCAGTCGCACGGCGTGCAAGCACGGGAGGTTCGGCTGATGCGGA
ACAAATCTTCAGGTCAGAGCCGGGGCTTCGCCTTCGTCGAGTTTAGTCACTTGCAGGACGCTACACGATG
GATGGAAGCCAATCAGCACTCCCTCAACATCCTGGGCCAGAAGGTGTCGATGCACTACAGTGACCCCAAG
CCCAAGATCAATGAGGACTGGCTGTGCAATAAGTGTGGCGTCCAGAACTTCAAACGCCGAGAGAAGTGCT
TCAAATGTGGCGTGCCCAAGTCAGAGGCAGAGCAGAAGCTGCCCCTCGGCACGAGGCTGGATCAGCAGAC
ACTGCCACTGGGTGGCCGGGAGCTGAGCCAGGGCCTGCTTCCCCTGCCGCAGCCCTACCAGGCCCAGGGA
GTCCTGGCCTCCCAAGCCCTGTCACAGGGCTCGGAGCCAAGCTCAGAGAACGCCAATGACACCATCATTT
TGCGCAACCTGAACCCACACAGCACCATGGATTCCATCCTGGGGGCCCTGGCACCCTACGCGGTGCTGTC
CTCCTCCAACGTGCGCGTCATAAAGGACAAGCAGACCCAACTGAACCGCGGCTTTGCCTTCATCCAGCTC
TCCACCATCGTGGAGGCAGCCCAGCTGCTGCAGATCCTGCAGGCCCTGCACCCACCACTCACTATCGACG
GCAAGACCATCAATGTTGAGTTTGCCAAGGGTTCTAAGAGGGACATGGCCTCCAATGAAGGCAGTCGCAT
CAGTGCTGCCTCTGTGGCCAGCACTGCCATTGCTGCGGCCCAGTGGGCCATCTCACAGGCCTCCCAAGGT
GGGGAGGGTACCTGGGCCACCTCCGAGGAGCCGCCGGTCGACTACAGCTACTACCAACAGGATGAGGGCT
ATGGCAACAGCCAGGGCACAGAGTCTTCCCTCTATGCCCATGGCTACCTCAAGGGCACCAAGGGCCCTGG
CATCACTGGAACCAAAGGGGATCCCACTGGAGCAGGTCCCGAGGCCTCCCTAGAGCCTGGGGCCGACTCT
GTGTCGATGCAGGCTTTCTCTCGCGCCCAGCCTGGTGCTGCTCCTGGCATCTACCAACAATCAGCCGAGG
CGAGCAGTAGCCAGGGCACTGCTGCCAACAGCCAGTCGTATACCATCATGTCACCCGCTGTGCTCAAATC
TGAGCTCCAGAGCCCTACCCATCCTAGTTCTGCTCTCCCACCGGCTACCAGCCCCACTGCCCAGGAATCC
TACAGCCAGTACCCTGTTCCCGACGTCTCTACCTACCAGTACGATGAGACCTCCGGCTACTACTATGACC
CCCAGACCGGCCTCTACTATGACCCCAACTCCCAGTATTACTACAATGCTCAGAGCCAGCAGTACCTGTA
CTGGGATGGGGAGAGGCGGACCTATGTTCCCGCCCTGGAGCAGTCGGCCGACGGACATAAGGAGACAGGG
GCACCCTCGAAGGAGGGCAAAGAGAAGAAGGAGAAGCACAAGACCAAGACAGCTCAACAGATTGCCAAGG
ACATGGAACGCTGGGCCCGCAGTCTCAACAAACAAAAAGAAAACTTCAAAAATAGCTTCCAGCCTATCAG
CTCCCTGCGAGATGACGAGAGGCGGGAGTCAGCCACTGCAGATGCTGGCTATGCCATCCTCGAGAAGAAG
GGAGCACTAGCCGAGAGACAGCACACCAGCATGGATCTCCCGAAATTGGCCAGTGACGACCGCCCAAGCC
CTCCGCGAGGACTGGTGGCAGCCTACAGCGGGGAGAGTGACAGTGAGGAGGAGCAGGAGCGTGGGGGCCC
TGAGCGGGAGGAGAAGCTCACCGACTGGCAGAAGCTGGCCTGTCTGCTCTGCCGACGCCAGTTCCCCAGC
AAAGAGGCGCTCATCCGGCACCAGCAGCTCTCAGGGCTCCACAAGCAAAACCTTGAGATTCACCGGCGAG
CCCACTTGTCAGAAAACGAGCTAGAAGCACTAGAGAAGAATGACATGGAGCAAATGAAGTACCGGGACCG
TGCAGCTGAACGCAGAGAAAAGTATGGCATCCCCGAGCCGCCAGAGCCCAAGAGGAGGAAGTACGGCGGC
ATATCCACAGCCTCTGTAGACTTCGAGCAGCCTACTCGGGACGGGCTGGGCAGTGACAACATTGGCAGTC
GGATGCTGCAGGCCATGGGCTGGAAAGAGGGCAGCGGCCTGGGCCGCAAGAAGCAGGGCATTGTAACGCC
TATCGAGGCCCAAACACGGGTGCGGGGCTCCGGCCTGGGTGCACGGGGCAGCTCCTACGGGGTCACCTCA
ACCGAGTCCTACAAGGAGACACTGCACAAGACAATGGTGACCCGCTTCAACGAGGCCCAGTGA
